Addgene plasmid #76076: STK4 gRNA (BRDN0001148451)
Purpose: 3rd generation lentiviral gRNA plasmid targeting human STK4
Depositing lab: John Doench & David Root. Depositing organization: Broad Institute. Publication: Optimized sgRNA design to maximize activity and minimize off-target effects of CRISPR-Cas9. Doench JG, Fusi N, Sullender M, Hegde M, Vaimberg EW, Donovan KF, Smith I, Tothova Z, Wilen C, Orchard R, Virgin HW, Listgarten J, Root DE. Nat Biotechnol. 2016 Jan 18. doi: 10.1038/nbt.3437. PubMed 26780180.
Backbone
  Vector backbone: lentiGuide-Puro
  Backbone manufacturer: Zhang Lab (Addgene plasmid # 52963)
  Vector type: Mammalian Expression, Lentiviral, CRISPR
  Selectable markers: Puromycin
Growth in bacteria
  Bacterial resistance: Ampicillin, 100 μg/mL
  Growth temperature: 37°C
  Growth strain: DH5alpha
  Copy number: High Copy
Gene/Insert
  Gene/Insert name: STK4 (alt names: STK4; NM_006282.2)
  gRNA/shRNA sequence: TTTAGGATACCATGGCCAAG
  Species: H. sapiens (human)
  Entrez Gene: STK4 (a.k.a. KRS2, MST1, YSK3)
  Promoter: hU6
  Cloning method: Unknown
  Sequencing primers: 5′ U6-F; 3′ pS2-R
Terms and licenses: Academic/Nonprofit Terms; Industry Terms: Not Available to Industry
Depositor comments: The gRNA was designed to target the following Genbank reference sequence(s): NM_006282.2. Note that this plasmid does NOT contain Cas9. It should be used in conjunction with lentiCas9-Blast (Addgene #52962) or otherwise with cell lines already expressing Cas9. Browse the full kinome gRNA library at http://www.addgene.org/pooled-library/broadgpp-human-kinome/ or visit http://www.broadinstitute.org/rnai/public/ for detailed protocols and information.
How to cite: STK4 gRNA (BRDN0001148451) was a gift from John Doench & David Root (Addgene plasmid # 76076 ; http://n2t.net/addgene:76076 ; RRID:Addgene_76076)
