[The description below was written by a language model from this plasmid's Addgene catalogue record and the feature table of its GenBank file.]
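Description:
STK4 gRNA (BRDN0001148451) is a third-generation lentiviral guide RNA plasmid built on the lentiGuide-Puro backbone, an 8.3 kb circular construct for CRISPR-Cas9 targeting of human STK4 (also known as MST1, KRS2 or YSK3). It is maintained in E. coli through a high-copy ColE1/pUC-type origin with ampicillin resistance (bla). The backbone also carries an f1 origin, an SV40 origin and poly(A) signal, and residual lac, T7 and T3 promoter elements from the cloning vector.

The lentiviral transfer cassette begins with an RSV promoter fused to a truncated HIV-1 5' LTR, which drives Tat-independent production of the genomic RNA in packaging cells. This is followed by the Psi packaging signal, the Rev response element for nuclear export, and a cPPT/CTS element that aids nuclear import of the reverse-transcribed genome. The cassette ends with a U3-deleted, self-inactivating 3' LTR.

Within this frame, a human U6 RNA polymerase III promoter transcribes a 20-nucleotide spacer designed against the STK4 reference transcript, joined to the Streptococcus pyogenes Cas9 gRNA scaffold. A separate EF-1-alpha promoter, including its first intron, expresses puromycin N-acetyltransferase for selection of transduced mammalian cells, with a WPRE downstream to enhance transcript expression.

The plasmid does not encode Cas9, so it is meant to be used with a separate Cas9 lentivirus such as lentiCas9-Blast or in cells that already express Cas9. It is an individual clone associated with a human kinome gRNA library, and its guide was designed under optimized rules intended to maximize on-target activity and limit off-target effects. Typical use is STK4 disruption in human cells.
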