LOCUS       Exported 8323 bp ds-DNA circular SYN 13-MAY-2021
DEFINITION  3rd generation lentiviral gRNA plasmid targeting human STK4.
ACCESSION   .
VERSION     .
KEYWORDS    STK4 gRNA (BRDN0001148451)
SOURCE      synthetic DNA construct
  ORGANISM  synthetic DNA construct
REFERENCE   1 (bases 1 to 8323)
  AUTHORS   Doench JG, Fusi N, Sullender M, Hegde M, Vaimberg EW, Donovan KF,
            Smith I, Tothova Z, Wilen C, Orchard R, Virgin HW, Listgarten J,
            Root DE
  TITLE     Optimized sgRNA design to maximize activity and minimize off-target
            effects of CRISPR-Cas9.
  JOURNAL   Nat Biotechnol. 2016 Jan 18. doi: 10.1038/nbt.3437.
  PUBMED    26780180
REFERENCE   2 (bases 1 to 8323)
  AUTHORS   .
  TITLE     Direct Submission
  JOURNAL   Exported May 13, 2021 from SnapGene Server 1.1.58
            http://www.snapgene.com
FEATURES             Location/Qualifiers
     source          1..8323
                     /organism="synthetic DNA construct"
                     /mol_type="other DNA"
     promoter        87..1265
                     /label=EF-1-alpha promoter
                     /note="strong constitutive promoter for human elongation
                     factor EF-1-alpha"
     intron          318..1256
                     /label=EF-1-alpha intron A
                     /note="intron upstream of the start codon of human
                     EF-1-alpha"
     primer_bind     1213..1233
                     /label=EF1a-F
                     /note="Human elongation factor-1a promoter, forward primer"
     CDS             1278..1877
                     /codon_start=1
                     /gene="pac from Streptomyces alboniger"
                     /product="puromycin N-acetyltransferase"
                     /label=PuroR
                     /note="confers resistance to puromycin"
                     /translation="MTEYKPTVRLATRDDVPRAVRTLAAAFADYPATRHTVDPDRHIER
                     VTELQELFLTRVGLDIGKVWVADDGAAVAVWTTPESVEAGAVFAEIGPRMAELSGSRLA
                     AQQQMEGLLAPHRPKEPAWFLATVGVSPDHQGKGLGSAVVLPGVEAAERAGVPAFLETS
                     APRNLPFYERLGFTVTADVEVPEGPRTWCMTRKPGA"
     primer_bind     complement(1278..1297)
                     /label=Puro-R
                     /note="Puromycin resistance gene, reverse primer. Also
                     called puro-variant-R"
     primer_bind     1774..1794
                     /label=Puro-F
                     /note="Puromycin resistance gene, forward primer"
     misc_feature    1893..2481
                     /label=WPRE
                     /note="woodchuck hepatitis virus posttranscriptional
                     regulatory element"
     primer_bind     complement(1946..1966)
                     /label=WPRE-R
                     /note="WPRE, reverse primer"
     CDS             complement(2364..2375)
                     /codon_start=1
                     /product="Factor Xa recognition and cleavage site"
                     /label=Factor Xa site
                     /translation="IEGR"
     LTR             2553..2786
                     /label=3' LTR (Delta-U3)
                     /note="self-inactivating 3' long terminal repeat (LTR) from
                     HIV-1"
     polyA_signal    2864..2985
                     /label=SV40 poly(A) signal
                     /note="SV40 polyadenylation signal"
     primer_bind     complement(2901..2920)
                     /label=SV40pA-R
                     /note="SV40 polyA, reverse primer"
     primer_bind     2955..2974
                     /label=EBV-rev
                     /note="SV40 polyA terminator, reverse primer"
     rep_origin      3025..3160
                     /label=SV40 ori
                     /note="SV40 origin of replication"
     primer_bind     3087..3106
                     /label=SV40pro-F
                     /note="SV40 promoter/origin, forward primer"
     primer_bind     complement(3180..3199)
                     /label=T7
                     /note="T7 promoter, forward primer"
     promoter        complement(3181..3199)
                     /label=T7 promoter
                     /note="promoter for bacteriophage T7 RNA polymerase"
     primer_bind     complement(3209..3226)
                     /label=M13 Forward
                     /note="In lacZ gene. Also called M13-F20 or M13 (-21)
                     Forward"
     primer_bind     complement(3209..3225)
                     /label=M13 fwd
                     /note="common sequencing primer, one of multiple similar
                     variants"
     primer_bind     complement(3218..3240)
                     /label=M13/pUC Forward
                     /note="In lacZ gene"
     rep_origin      3367..3822
                     /direction=RIGHT
                     /label=f1 ori
                     /note="f1 bacteriophage origin of replication; arrow
                     indicates direction of (+) strand synthesis"
     primer_bind     complement(3454..3473)
                     /label=F1ori-R
                     /note="F1 origin, reverse primer"
     primer_bind     3664..3685
                     /label=F1ori-F
                     /note="F1 origin, forward primer"
     promoter        3848..3952
                     /gene="bla"
                     /label=AmpR promoter
     CDS             3953..4813
                     /codon_start=1
                     /gene="bla"
                     /product="beta-lactamase"
                     /label=AmpR
                     /note="confers resistance to ampicillin, carbenicillin, and
                     related antibiotics"
                     /translation="MSIQHFRVALIPFFAAFCLPVFAHPETLVKVKDAEDQLGARVGYI
                     ELDLNSGKILESFRPEERFPMMSTFKVLLCGAVLSRIDAGQEQLGRRIHYSQNDLVEYS
                     PVTEKHLTDGMTVRELCSAAITMSDNTAANLLLTTIGGPKELTAFLHNMGDHVTRLDRW
                     EPELNEAIPNDERDTTMPVAMATTLRKLLTGELLTLASRQQLIDWMEADKVAGPLLRSA
                     LPAGWFIADKSGAGERGSRGIIAALGPDGKPSRIVVIYTTGSQATMDERNRQIAEIGAS
                     LIKHW"
     primer_bind     complement(4171..4190)
                     /label=Amp-R
                     /note="Ampicillin resistance gene, reverse primer"
     rep_origin      4984..5572
                     /direction=RIGHT
                     /label=ori
                     /note="high-copy-number ColE1/pMB1/pBR322/pUC origin of
                     replication"
     primer_bind     5473..5492
                     /label=pBR322ori-F
                     /note="pBR322 origin, forward primer"
     primer_bind     5726..5743
                     /label=L4440
                     /note="L4440 vector, forward primer"
     protein_bind    5860..5881
                     /label=CAP binding site
                     /bound_moiety="E. coli catabolite activator protein"
                     /note="CAP binding activates transcription in the presence
                     of cAMP."
     promoter        5896..5926
                     /label=lac promoter
                     /note="promoter for the E. coli lac operon"
     protein_bind    5934..5950
                     /label=lac operator
                     /bound_moiety="lac repressor encoded by lacI"
                     /note="The lac repressor binds to the lac operator to
                     inhibit transcription in E. coli. This inhibition can be
                     relieved by adding lactose or
                     isopropyl-beta-D-thiogalactopyranoside (IPTG)."
     primer_bind     5939..5961
                     /label=M13/pUC Reverse
                     /note="In lacZ gene"
     primer_bind     5958..5974
                     /label=M13 rev
                     /note="common sequencing primer, one of multiple similar
                     variants"
     primer_bind     5958..5974
                     /label=M13 Reverse
                     /note="In lacZ gene. Also called M13-rev"
     primer_bind     5993..6013
                     /label=T3
                     /note="T3 promoter, forward primer"
     promoter        5995..6013
                     /label=T3 promoter
                     /note="promoter for bacteriophage T3 RNA polymerase"
     promoter        6041..6267
                     /label=RSV promoter
                     /note="Rous sarcoma virus enhancer/promoter"
     LTR             6268..6448
                     /label=5' LTR (truncated)
                     /note="truncated 5' long terminal repeat (LTR) from HIV-1"
     misc_feature    6495..6620
                     /label=HIV-1 Psi
                     /note="packaging signal of human immunodeficiency virus
                     type 1"
     misc_feature    7113..7346
                     /label=RRE
                     /note="The Rev response element (RRE) of HIV-1 allows for
                     Rev-dependent mRNA export from the nucleus to the
                     cytoplasm."
     CDS             7531..7575
                     /codon_start=1
                     /product="antigenic peptide corresponding to amino acids
                     655 to 669 of the HIV envelope protein gp41 (Lutje Hulsik
                     et al., 2013)"
                     /label=gp41 peptide
                     /note="recognized by the 2H10 single-chain llama nanobody"
                     /translation="KNEQELLELDKWASL"
     promoter        7753..7993
                     /label=U6 promoter
                     /note="RNA polymerase III promoter for human U6 snRNA"
     primer_bind     7753..7773
                     /label=hU6-F
                     /note="Human U6 promoter, forward primer"
     primer_bind     7924..7943
                     /label=LKO.1 5'
                     /note="Human U6 promoter, forward primer"
     misc_RNA        8023..8098
                     /label=gRNA scaffold
                     /note="guide RNA scaffold for the Streptococcus pyogenes
                     CRISPR/Cas9 system"
     misc_feature    8154..8271
                     /label=cPPT/CTS
                     /note="central polypurine tract and central termination
                     sequence of HIV-1"
ORIGIN
        1 cccgggtgca aagatggata aagttttaaa cagagaggaa tctttgcagc taatggacct
       61 tctaggtctt gaaaggagtg ggaattggct ccggtgcccg tcagtgggca gagcgcacat
      121 cgcccacagt ccccgagaag ttggggggag gggtcggcaa ttgatccggt gcctagagaa
      181 ggtggcgcgg ggtaaactgg gaaagtgatg tcgtgtactg gctccgcctt tttcccgagg
      241 gtgggggaga accgtatata agtgcagtag tcgccgtgaa cgttcttttt cgcaacgggt
      301 ttgccgccag aacacaggta agtgccgtgt gtggttcccg cgggcctggc ctctttacgg
      361 gttatggccc ttgcgtgcct tgaattactt ccacctggct gcagtacgtg attcttgatc
      421 ccgagcttcg ggttggaagt gggtgggaga gttcgaggcc ttgcgcttaa ggagcccctt
      481 cgcctcgtgc ttgagttgag gcctggcctg ggcgctgggg ccgccgcgtg cgaatctggt
      541 ggcaccttcg cgcctgtctc gctgctttcg ataagtctct agccatttaa aatttttgat
      601 gacctgctgc gacgcttttt ttctggcaag atagtcttgt aaatgcgggc caagatctgc
      661 acactggtat ttcggttttt ggggccgcgg gcggcgacgg ggcccgtgcg tcccagcgca
      721 catgttcggc gaggcggggc ctgcgagcgc ggccaccgag aatcggacgg gggtagtctc
      781 aagctggccg gcctgctctg gtgcctggcc tcgcgccgcc gtgtatcgcc ccgccctggg
      841 cggcaaggct ggcccggtcg gcaccagttg cgtgagcgga aagatggccg cttcccggcc
      901 ctgctgcagg gagctcaaaa tggaggacgc ggcgctcggg agagcgggcg ggtgagtcac
      961 ccacacaaag gaaaagggcc tttccgtcct cagccgtcgc ttcatgtgac tccacggagt
     1021 accgggcgcc gtccaggcac ctcgattagt tctcgagctt ttggagtacg tcgtctttag
     1081 gttgggggga ggggttttat gcgatggagt ttccccacac tgagtgggtg gagactgaag
     1141 ttaggccagc ttggcacttg atgtaattct ccttggaatt tgcccttttt gagtttggat
     1201 cttggttcat tctcaagcct cagacagtgg ttcaaagttt ttttcttcca tttcaggtgt
     1261 cgtgacgtac ggccaccatg accgagtaca agcccacggt gcgcctcgcc acccgcgacg
     1321 acgtccccag ggccgtacgc accctcgccg ccgcgttcgc cgactacccc gccacgcgcc
     1381 acaccgtcga tccggaccgc cacatcgagc gggtcaccga gctgcaagaa ctcttcctca
     1441 cgcgcgtcgg gctcgacatc ggcaaggtgt gggtcgcgga cgacggcgcc gccgtggcgg
     1501 tctggaccac gccggagagc gtcgaagcgg gggcggtgtt cgccgagatc ggcccgcgca
     1561 tggccgagtt gagcggttcc cggctggccg cgcagcaaca gatggaaggc ctcctggcgc
     1621 cgcaccggcc caaggagccc gcgtggttcc tggccaccgt cggagtctcg cccgaccacc
     1681 agggcaaggg tctgggcagc gccgtcgtgc tccccggagt ggaggcggcc gagcgcgccg
     1741 gggtgcccgc cttcctggag acctccgcgc cccgcaacct ccccttctac gagcggctcg
     1801 gcttcaccgt caccgccgac gtcgaggtgc ccgaaggacc gcgcacctgg tgcatgaccc
     1861 gcaagcccgg tgcctgaacg cgttaagtcg acaatcaacc tctggattac aaaatttgtg
     1921 aaagattgac tggtattctt aactatgttg ctccttttac gctatgtgga tacgctgctt
     1981 taatgccttt gtatcatgct attgcttccc gtatggcttt cattttctcc tccttgtata
     2041 aatcctggtt gctgtctctt tatgaggagt tgtggcccgt tgtcaggcaa cgtggcgtgg
     2101 tgtgcactgt gtttgctgac gcaaccccca ctggttgggg cattgccacc acctgtcagc
     2161 tcctttccgg gactttcgct ttccccctcc ctattgccac ggcggaactc atcgccgcct
     2221 gccttgcccg ctgctggaca ggggctcggc tgttgggcac tgacaattcc gtggtgttgt
     2281 cggggaaatc atcgtccttt ccttggctgc tcgcctgtgt tgccacctgg attctgcgcg
     2341 ggacgtcctt ctgctacgtc ccttcggccc tcaatccagc ggaccttcct tcccgcggcc
     2401 tgctgccggc tctgcggcct cttccgcgtc ttcgccttcg ccctcagacg agtcggatct
     2461 ccctttgggc cgcctccccg cgtcgacttt aagaccaatg acttacaagg cagctgtaga
     2521 tcttagccac tttttaaaag aaaagggggg actggaaggg ctaattcact cccaacgaag
     2581 acaagatctg ctttttgctt gtactgggtc tctctggtta gaccagatct gagcctggga
     2641 gctctctggc taactaggga acccactgct taagcctcaa taaagcttgc cttgagtgct
     2701 tcaagtagtg tgtgcccgtc tgttgtgtga ctctggtaac tagagatccc tcagaccctt
     2761 ttagtcagtg tggaaaatct ctagcagtac gtatagtagt tcatgtcatc ttattattca
     2821 gtatttataa cttgcaaaga aatgaatatc agagagtgag aggaacttgt ttattgcagc
     2881 ttataatggt tacaaataaa gcaatagcat cacaaatttc acaaataaag catttttttc
     2941 actgcattct agttgtggtt tgtccaaact catcaatgta tcttatcatg tctggctcta
     3001 gctatcccgc ccctaactcc gcccatcccg cccctaactc cgcccagttc cgcccattct
     3061 ccgccccatg gctgactaat tttttttatt tatgcagagg ccgaggccgc ctcggcctct
     3121 gagctattcc agaagtagtg aggaggcttt tttggaggcc tagggacgta cccaattcgc
     3181 cctatagtga gtcgtattac gcgcgctcac tggccgtcgt tttacaacgt cgtgactggg
     3241 aaaaccctgg cgttacccaa cttaatcgcc ttgcagcaca tccccctttc gccagctggc
     3301 gtaatagcga agaggcccgc accgatcgcc cttcccaaca gttgcgcagc ctgaatggcg
     3361 aatgggnnnn nnnnnnnnnn nnnnnnnnnn nnnnnnnnnn nnnnnnnnnn nnnnnnnnnn
     3421 nnnnnnnnnn nnnnnnnnnn nnnnnnnnnn nnnnnnnnnn nnnnnnnnnn nnnnnnnnnn
     3481 nnnnnnnnnn cnnnnnnnnn nnnnnnnnnn nnnnnnnnnn nnnnnnnnnn nnnnnnnnnn
     3541 nnnnnnnnnn nnnnnnnnnn nnnnnnnnnn nnnnnnnnnn nnannnnnnn nnnnnnnnnn
     3601 nnnnnnnnnn nnnnnnnnnn nnnnnnnnnn nncctttgac gttggagtcc acgttcttta
     3661 atagtggact cttgttccaa actggaacaa cactcaaccc tatctcggtc tattcttttg
     3721 atttataagg gattttgccg atttcggcct attggttaaa aaatgagctg atttaacaaa
     3781 aatttaacgc gaattttaac aaaatattaa cgcttacaat ttaggtggca cttttcgggg
     3841 aaatgtgcgc ggaaccccta tttgtttatt tttctaaata cattcaaata tgtatccgct
     3901 catgagacaa taaccctgat aaatgcttca ataatattga aaaaggaaga gtatgagtat
     3961 tcaacatttc cgtgtcgccc ttattccctt ttttgcggca ttttgccttc ctgtttttgc
     4021 tcacccagaa acgctggtga aagtaaaaga tgctgaagat cagttgggtg cacgagtggg
     4081 ttacatcgaa ctggatctca acagcggtaa gatccttgag agttttcgcc ccgaagaacg
     4141 ttttccaatg atgagcactt ttaaagttct gctatgtggc gcggtattat cccgtattga
     4201 cgccgggcaa gagcaactcg gtcgccgcat acactattct cagaatgact tggttgagta
     4261 ctcaccagtc acagaaaagc atcttacgga tggcatgaca gtaagagaat tatgcagtgc
     4321 tgccataacc atgagtgata acactgcggc caacttactt ctgacaacga tcggaggacc
     4381 gaaggagcta accgcttttt tgcacaacat gggggatcat gtaactcgcc ttgatcgttg
     4441 ggaaccggag ctgaatgaag ccataccaaa cgacgagcgt gacaccacga tgcctgtagc
     4501 aatggcaaca acgttgcgca aactattaac tggcgaacta cttactctag cttcccggca
     4561 acaattaata gactggatgg aggcggataa agttgcagga ccacttctgc gctcggccct
     4621 tccggctggc tggtttattg ctgataaatc tggagccggt gagcgtgggt ctcgcggtat
     4681 cattgcagca ctggggccag atggtaagcc ctcccgtatc gtagttatct acacgacggg
     4741 gagtcaggca actatggatg aacgaaatag acagatcgct gagataggtg cctcactgat
     4801 taagcattgg taactgtcag accaagttta ctcatatata ctttagattg atttaaaact
     4861 tcatttttaa tttaaaagga tctaggtgaa gatccttttt gataatctca tgaccaaaat
     4921 cccttaacgt gagttttcgt tccactgagc gtcagacccc gtagaaaaga tcaaaggatc
     4981 ttcttgagat cctttttttc tgcgcgtaat ctgctgcttg caaacaaaaa aaccaccgct
     5041 accagcggtg gtttgtttgc cggatcaaga gctaccaact ctttttccga aggtaactgg
     5101 cttcagcaga gcgcagatac caaatactgt tcttctagtg tagccgtagt taggccacca
     5161 cttcaagaac tctgtagcac cgcctacata cctcgctctg ctaatcctgt taccagtggc
     5221 tgctgccagt ggcgataagt cgtgtcttac cgggttggac tcaagacgat agttaccgga
     5281 taaggcgcag cggtcgggct gaacgggggg ttcgtgcaca cagcccagct tggagcgaac
     5341 gacctacacc gaactgagat acctacagcg tgagctatga gaaagcgcca cgcttcccga
     5401 agggagaaag gcggacaggt atccggtaag cggcagggtc ggaacaggag agcgcacgag
     5461 ggagcttcca gggggaaacg cctggtatct ttatagtcct gtcgggtttc gccacctctg
     5521 acttgagcgt cgatttttgt gatgctcgtc aggggggcgg agcctatgga aaaacgccag
     5581 caacgcggcc tttttacggt tcctggcctt ttgctggcct tttgctcaca tgttctttcc
     5641 tgcgttatcc cctgattctg tggataaccg tattaccgcc tttgagtgag ctgataccgc
     5701 tcgccgcagc cgaacgaccg agcgcagcga gtcagtgagc gaggaagcgg aagagcgccc
     5761 aatacgcaaa ccgcctctcc ccgcgcgttg gccgattcat taatgcagct ggcacgacag
     5821 gtttcccgac tggaaagcgg gcagtgagcg caacgcaatt aatgtgagtt agctcactca
     5881 ttaggcaccc caggctttac actttatgct tccggctcgt atgttgtgtg gaattgtgag
     5941 cggataacaa tttcacacag gaaacagcta tgaccatgat tacgccaagc gcgcaattaa
     6001 ccctcactaa agggaacaaa agctggagct gcaagcttaa tgtagtctta tgcaatactc
     6061 ttgtagtctt gcaacatggt aacgatgagt tagcaacatg ccttacaagg agagaaaaag
     6121 caccgtgcat gccgattggt ggaagtaagg tggtacgatc gtgccttatt aggaaggcaa
     6181 cagacgggtc tgacatggat tggacgaacc actgaattgc cgcattgcag agatattgta
     6241 tttaagtgcc tagctcgata cataaacggg tctctctggt tagaccagat ctgagcctgg
     6301 gagctctctg gctaactagg gaacccactg cttaagcctc aataaagctt gccttgagtg
     6361 cttcaagtag tgtgtgcccg tctgttgtgt gactctggta actagagatc cctcagaccc
     6421 ttttagtcag tgtggaaaat ctctagcagt ggcgcccgaa cagggacttg aaagcgaaag
     6481 ggaaaccaga ggagctctct cgacgcagga ctcggcttgc tgaagcgcgc acggcaagag
     6541 gcgaggggcg gcgactggtg agtacgccaa aaattttgac tagcggaggc tagaaggaga
     6601 gagatgggtg cgagagcgtc agtattaagc gggggagaat tagatcgcga tgggaaaaaa
     6661 ttcggttaag gccaggggga aagaaaaaat ataaattaaa acatatagta tgggcaagca
     6721 gggagctaga acgattcgca gttaatcctg gcctgttaga aacatcagaa ggctgtagac
     6781 aaatactggg acagctacaa ccatcccttc agacaggatc agaagaactt agatcattat
     6841 ataatacagt agcaaccctc tattgtgtgc atcaaaggat agagataaaa gacaccaagg
     6901 aagctttaga caagatagag gaagagcaaa acaaaagtaa gaccaccgca cagcaagcgg
     6961 ccgctgatct tcagacctgg aggaggagat atgagggaca attggagaag tgaattatat
     7021 aaatataaag tagtaaaaat tgaaccatta ggagtagcac ccaccaaggc aaagagaaga
     7081 gtggtgcaga gagaaaaaag agcagtggga ataggagctt tgttccttgg gttcttggga
     7141 gcagcaggaa gcactatggg cgcagcgtca atgacgctga cggtacaggc cagacaatta
     7201 ttgtctggta tagtgcagca gcagaacaat ttgctgaggg ctattgaggc gcaacagcat
     7261 ctgttgcaac tcacagtctg gggcatcaag cagctccagg caagaatcct ggctgtggaa
     7321 agatacctaa aggatcaaca gctcctgggg atttggggtt gctctggaaa actcatttgc
     7381 accactgctg tgccttggaa tgctagttgg agtaataaat ctctggaaca gatttggaat
     7441 cacacgacct ggatggagtg ggacagagaa attaacaatt acacaagctt aatacactcc
     7501 ttaattgaag aatcgcaaaa ccagcaagaa aagaatgaac aagaattatt ggaattagat
     7561 aaatgggcaa gtttgtggaa ttggtttaac ataacaaatt ggctgtggta tataaaatta
     7621 ttcataatga tagtaggagg cttggtaggt ttaagaatag tttttgctgt actttctata
     7681 gtgaatagag ttaggcaggg atattcacca ttatcgtttc agacccacct cccaaccccg
     7741 aggggaccca gagagggcct atttcccatg attccttcat atttgcatat acgatacaag
     7801 gctgttagag agataattag aattaatttg actgtaaaca caaagatatt agtacaaaat
     7861 acgtgacgta gaaagtaata atttcttggg tagtttgcag ttttaaaatt atgttttaaa
     7921 atggactatc atatgcttac cgtaacttga aagtatttcg atttcttggc tttatatatc
     7981 ttgtggaaag gacgaaacac cgtttaggat accatggcca aggttttaga gctagaaata
     8041 gcaagttaaa ataaggctag tccgttatca acttgaaaaa gtggcaccga gtcggtgctt
     8101 ttttaagctt ggcgtaacta gatcttgaga caaatggcag tattcatcca caattttaaa
     8161 agaaaagggg ggattggggg gtacagtgca ggggaaagaa tagtagacat aatagcaaca
     8221 gacatacaaa ctaaagaatt acaaaaacaa attacaaaaa ttcaaaattt tcgggtttat
     8281 tacagggaca gcagagatcc actttggcgc cggctcgagg ggg
//
