>Addgene plasmid #76076 | STK4 gRNA (BRDN0001148451) | depositor partial sequence | sequence record 143536 | Target Sequence
TTTAGGATACCATGGCCAAG
