>Addgene plasmid #76076 | STK4 gRNA (BRDN0001148451) | addgene partial sequence | sequence record 185135 | hU6-F
CGTAGAAAGTAATAATTTCTTGGGTAGTTTGCAGTTTTAAAATTATGTTTTAAAATGGACTATCATATGC
TTACCGTAACTTGAAAGTATTTCGATTTCTTGGCTTTATATATCTTGTGGAAAGGACGAAACACCGTTTA
GGATACCATGGCCAAGGTTTTAGAGCTAGAAATAGCAAGTTAAAATAAGGCTAGTCCGTTATCAACTTGA
AAAAGTGGCACCGAGTCGGTGCTTTTTTAAGCTTGGCGTAACTAGATCTTGAGACAAATGGCAGTATTCA
TCCACAATTTTAAAAGAAAAGGGGGGATTGGGGGGTACAGTGCAGGGGAAAGAATAGTAGACATAATAGC
AACAGACATACAAACTAAAGAATTACAAAAACAAATTACAAAAATTCAAAATTTTCGGGTTTATTACAGG
GACAGCAGAGATCCACTTTGGCGCCGGCTCGAGGGGGCCCGGGTGCAAAGATGGATAAAGTTTTAAACAG
AGAGGAATCTTTGCAGCTAATGGACCTTCTAGGTCTTGAAAGGAGTGGGAATTGGCTCCGGTGCCCGTCA
GTGGGCAGAG
